Addgene plasmid #156771: pD649-HAsp-SIGLEC9-Fc(DAPA)-AviTag-6xHis
Purpose: Mammalian expression of cell-surface protein extracellular domain fused to Fc(DAPA)-Avi-6xHis. Protein is secreted from cells.
Depositing lab: Chris Garcia. Depositing organization: Stanford University. Publication: A Human IgSF Cell-Surface Interactome Reveals a Complex Network of Protein-Protein Interactions. Wojtowicz WM, Vielmetter J, Fernandes RA, Siepe DH, Eastman CL, Chisholm GB, Cox S, Klock H, Anderson PW, Rue SM, Miller JJ, Glaser SM, Bragstad ML, Vance J, Lam AW, Lesley SA, Zinn K, Garcia KC. Cell. 2020 Aug 20;182(4):1027-1043.e17. doi: 10.1016/j.cell.2020.07.025. PubMed 32822567.
Backbone
  Vector backbone: pD649
  Backbone size w/o insert (bp): 6106
  Vector type: Mammalian Expression
Growth in bacteria
  Bacterial resistance: Ampicillin, 100 μg/mL
  Growth temperature: 37°C
  Growth strain: DH5alpha
  Copy number: High Copy
Gene/Insert
  Gene/Insert name: SIGLEC9 (alt name: SIGL9)
  Species: H. sapiens (human)
  Insert size (bp): 993
  Mutation: Fc region of human IgG contains D265A and P329A mutations (DAPA)
  Entrez Gene: SIGLEC9 (a.k.a. CD329, CDw329, FOAP-9, OBBP-LIKE, siglec-9)
  Promoter: CMV/SP6
  Tag / fusion protein: Fc(DAPA)-AviTag-6xHis (C terminal on backbone)
  Cloning method: Restriction Enzyme; 5′ cloning site GCGGCCGC (not destroyed); 3′ cloning site GGCGCGCC (not destroyed)
  Sequencing primers: 5′ ATTTAGGTGACACTATAG; 3′ CACGTACCAGTTGAACTTCACC
Resource information
  A portion of this plasmid was derived from a plasmid made by: synthesis by ThermoFisher
Terms and licenses: Academic/Nonprofit Terms; Industry Terms: Not Available to Industry
Depositor comments: Some plasmids in this collection may have an IS4-like element ISVsa5 family transposase upstream of the CMV promoter.
How to cite: pD649-HAsp-SIGLEC9-Fc(DAPA)-AviTag-6xHis was a gift from Chris Garcia (Addgene plasmid # 156771 ; http://n2t.net/addgene:156771 ; RRID:Addgene_156771)
