[The description below was written by a language model from this plasmid's Addgene catalogue record and pLannotate feature annotations shown in this document.]
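Description:
pD649-HAsp-SIGLEC9-Fc(DAPA)-AviTag-6xHis is a mammalian expression plasmid built on the pD649 backbone for producing the extracellular domain of human SIGLEC9 (CD329), a sialic-acid-binding immunoglobulin superfamily receptor, as a secreted Fc fusion protein. It is propagated in E. coli as a high-copy plasmid through a ColE1/pUC-type origin and selected with ampicillin via the β-lactamase gene. The sequenced record is about 7.1 kb, consistent with the stated backbone and a roughly 1 kb insert.

Expression is driven by the CMV immediate-early enhancer and promoter, followed by a fragment of CMV intron A. An SP6 phage promoter sits just upstream of the coding region and can serve for in vitro transcription or as a sequencing primer site. The open reading frame begins with a secretion signal. The construct name calls it an HA signal peptide, although the automated annotation matched part of this region to an immunoglobulin heavy-chain signal sequence. The SIGLEC9 ectodomain, cloned between retained NotI and AscI sites, is fused at its C terminus to a human IgG1 Fc carrying the D265A and P329A (DAPA) substitutions, which are generally used to reduce Fc effector interactions. The catalogue entry lists an AviTag for site-specific biotinylation and a 6xHis tag for affinity purification after the Fc, though neither is annotated in the feature table. A bGH polyadenylation signal ends the transcript.

A separate SV40/EM7-promoted puromycin resistance cassette with an SV40 poly(A) signal allows selection of stable mammalian lines. The kanamycin, lacZα, ble and f1 ori annotations are only short fragments. The plasmid belongs to a collection made for mapping human IgSF cell-surface protein interactions, and the depositor notes that some members may carry an IS4-like transposase insertion upstream of the CMV promoter.
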