Features (pLannotate 1.2.2; 21 found; start..end, strand, type, name):
    119..143     -  CDS            KanR (fragment): aminoglycoside phosphotransferase; aph(3')-Ia; confers resistance to kanamycin
    254..842     +  rep_origin     ori: high-copy-number ColE1/pMB1/pBR322/pUC origin of replication
   1067..1084    +  terminator     rrnB T2 terminator (fragment): transcription terminator T2 from the E. coli rrnB gene
   1109..1128    -  CDS            lacZα (fragment): LacZα fragment of β-galactosidase; lacZ fragment
   1584..1600    +  protein_bind   lac operator: The lac repressor binds to the lac operator to inhibit transcription in E. coli. This inhibition can be relieved by adding lactose or isopropyl-β-D-thiogalactopyranoside (IPTG). lac repressor encoded by lacI
   1843..2146    +  enhancer       CMV enhancer: human cytomegalovirus immediate early enhancer
   2147..2350    +  promoter       CMV promoter: human cytomegalovirus (CMV) immediate early promoter
   2486..2529    +  intron         CMV intron (fragment): modified intron A from human cytomegalovirus
   2581..2599    +  promoter       SP6 promoter: promoter for bacteriophage SP6 RNA polymerase
   2603..2640    +  CDS            IgH signal sequence (fragment): signal sequence from the mouse immunoglobulin heavy chain variable region
   2740..3741    +  CDS            SIGLEC9 (fragment): SIGL9_HUMAN - Experimental evidence at protein level: Swiss-Prot protein existence level 1. Putative adhesion molecule that mediates sialic-acid dependent binding to cells. Preferentially binds to alpha-2,3- or alpha-2,6-linked sialic acid. The sialic acid recognition site may be masked by cis interactions with sialic acids on the same cell surface. From Homo sapiens (Human).
   3757..4434    +  CDS            IGHG1 (fragment): IGHG1_HUMAN - Experimental evidence at protein level: Swiss-Prot protein existence level 1. Constant region of immunoglobulin heavy chains. Immunoglobulins, also known as antibodies, are membrane-bound or secreted glycoproteins produced by B lymphocytes. In the recognition phase of humoral immunity, the membrane-bound immunoglobulins serve as receptors which, upon binding of a specific antigen, trigger the clonal expansion and differentiation of B lymphocytes into immunoglobulins- secreting plasma cells. Secreted immunoglobulins mediate the effector phase of humoral immunity, which results in
   4649..4760    +  polyA_signal   bGH poly(A) signal: bovine growth hormone polyadenylation signal
   4761..4869    +  rep_origin     f1 ori (fragment): f1 bacteriophage origin of replication; arrow indicates direction of (+) strand synthesis
   4883..5212    +  promoter       SV40 promoter: SV40 enhancer and early promoter
   5260..5307    +  promoter       EM7 promoter: synthetic bacterial promoter&nbsp
   5326..5925    +  CDS            PuroR (fragment): puromycin N-acetyltransferase; pac from Streptomyces; confers resistance to puromycin
   5935..6060    +  CDS            ble (fragment): BLE_KLEPN - Experimental evidence at protein level: Swiss-Prot protein existence level 1. Binding protein with a strong affinity to the bleomycin family of antibiotics. Binds to CL990; an antimitotic-antibiotic compound. From Klebsiella pneumoniae.
   6055..6176    +  polyA_signal   SV40 poly(A) signal: SV40 polyadenylation signal
   6229..7089    -  CDS            AmpR: β-lactamase; bla; confers resistance to ampicillin, carbenicillin, and related antibiotics
   7092..89      -  promoter       AmpR promoter (fragment) (across the origin): bla
>Addgene plasmid #156771 | pD649-HAsp-SIGLEC9-Fc(DAPA)-AviTag-6xHis | addgene full sequence | sequence record 393028 | Addgene NGS Result
TTTCAATATTATTGAAGCATTTATCAGGGTTATTGTCTCATGAGCGGATACATATTTGAATGTATTTAGA
AAAATAAACAAATAGGGGTCAGTGTTACAACCAATTAACCAATTCTGAACATTATCGCGAGCCCATTTAT
ACCTGAATATGGCTCATAACACCCCTTGCTCATGACCAAAATCCCTTAACGTGAGTTACGCGCGCGTCGT
TCCACTGAGCGTCAGACCCCGTAGAAAAGATCAAAGGATCTTCTTGAGATCCTTTTTTTCTGCGCGTAAT
CTGCTGCTTGCAAACAAAAAAACCACCGCTACCAGCGGTGGTTTGTTTGCCGGATCAAGAGCTACCAACT
CTTTTTCCGAAGGTAACTGGCTTCAGCAGAGCGCAGATACCAAATACTGTTCTTCTAGTGTAGCCGTAGT
TAGCCCACCACTTCAAGAACTCTGTAGCACCGCCTACATACCTCGCTCTGCTAATCCTGTTACCAGTGGC
TGCTGCCAGTGGCGATAAGTCGTGTCTTACCGGGTTGGACTCAAGACGATAGTTACCGGATAAGGCGCAG
CGGTCGGGCTGAACGGGGGGTTCGTGCACACAGCCCAGCTTGGAGCGAACGACCTACACCGAACTGAGAT
ACCTACAGCGTGAGCTATGAGAAAGCGCCACGCTTCCCGAAGGGAGAAAGGCGGACAGGTATCCGGTAAG
CGGCAGGGTCGGAACAGGAGAGCGCACGAGGGAGCTTCCAGGGGGAAACGCCTGGTATCTTTATAGTCCT
GTCGGGTTTCGCCACCTCTGACTTGAGCGTCGATTTTTGTGATGCTCGTCAGGGGGGCGGAGCCTATGGA
AAAACGCCAGCAACGCGGCCTTTTTACGGTTCCTGGCCTTTTGCTGGCCTTTTGCTCACATGTTCTTTCC
TGCGTTATCCCCTGATTCTGTGGATAACCGTATTACCGCCTTTGAGTGAGCTGATACCGCTCGCCGCAGC
CGAACGACCGAGCGCAGCGAGTCAGTGAGCGAGGAAGCGGAAGGCGAGAGTAGGGAACTGCCAGGCATCA
AACTAAGCAGAAGGCCCCTGACGGATGGCCTTTTTGCGTTTCTACAAACTCTTTCTGTGTTGTAAAACGA
CGGCCAGTCTTAAGCTCGGGCCCCCTGGGCGGTTCTGATAACGAGTAATCGTTAATCCGCAAATAACGTA
AAAACCCGCTTCGGCGGGTTTTTTTATGGGGGGAGTTTAGGGAAAGAGCATTTGTCAGAATATTTAAGGG
CGCCTGTCACTTTGCTTGATATATGAGAATTATTTAACCTTATAAATGAGAAAAAAGCAACGCACTTTAA
ATAAGATACGTTGCTTTTTCGATTGATGAACACCTATAATTAAACTATTCATCTATTATTTATGATTTTT
TGTATATACAATATTTCTAGTTTGTTAAAGAGAATTAAGAAAATAAATCTCGAAAATAATAAAGGGAAAA
TCAGTTTTTGATATCAAAATTATACATGTCAACGATAATACAAAATATAATACAAACTATAAGATGTTAT
CAGTATTTATTATCATTTAGAATAAATTTTGTGTCGCCCTTAATTGTGAGCGGATAACAATTACGAGCTT
CATGCACAGTGGCGTTGACTCAATATTGGCCATTAGCCATATTATTCATTGGTTATATAGCATAAATCAA
TATTGGCTATTGGCCATTGCATACGTTGTATCTATATCATAATATGTACATTTATATTGGCTCATGTCCA
ATATGACCGCCATGTTGGCATTGATTATTGACTAGTTATTAATAGTAATCAATTACGGGGTCATTAGTTC
ATAGCCCATATATGGAGTTCCGCGTTACATAACTTACGGTAAATGGCCCGCCTGGCTGACCGCCCAACGA
CCCCCGCCCATTGACGTCAATAATGACGTATGTTCCCATAGTAACGCCAATAGGGACTTTCCATTGACGT
CAATGGGTGGAGTATTTACGGTAAACTGCCCACTTGGCAGTACATCAAGTGTATCATATGCCAAGTACGC
CCCCTATTGACGTCAATGACGGTAAATGGCCCGCCTGGCATTATGCCCAGTACATGACCTTATGGGACTT
TCCTACTTGGCAGTACATCTACGTATTAGTCATCGCTATTACCATGGTGATGCGGTTTTGGCAGTACATC
AATGGGCGTGGATAGCGGTTTGACTCACGGGGATTTCCAAGTCTCCACCCCATTGACGTCAATGGGAGTT
TGTTTTGGCACCAAAATCAACGGGACTTTCCAAAATGTCGTAACAACTCCGCCCCATTGACGCAAATGGG
CGGTAGGCGTGTACGGTGGGAGGTCTATATAAGCAGAGCTCGTTTAGTGAACCGTCAGATCGCCTGGAGA
CGCCATCCACGCTGTTTTGACCTCCATAGAAGACACCGGGACCGATCCAGCCTCCGCGGCCGGGAACGGT
GCATTGGAACGCGGATTCCCCGTGCCAAGAGTGACGTAAGTACCGCCTATAGAGTCTATAGGCCCACCCC
CTTGGCTTCGTTAGAACGCGGCTACAATTAATACATAACCTTATGTATCATACACATACGATTTAGGTGA
CACTATAGAATAACATCCACTTTGCCTTTCTCTCCACAGGTGTCCACTCCCAGGTCCAACTGCACCTCGG
TTCTATCGAAAACGCGCCTGCTAGCGCCACCATGAAGACCATCATTGCCCTGAGCTACATCTTCTGCCTG
GTGTTCGCTGCGGCCGCCCAAACAAGCAAGCTGCTGACAATGCAGAGCAGCGTGACAGTGCAAGAGGGCC
TGTGTGTGCACGTGCCCTGTAGCTTTAGCTACCCTAGCCACGGCTGGATCTACCCTGGACCAGTGGTGCA
CGGCTACTGGTTTAGAGAGGGCGCCAACACAGATCAGGATGCCCCTGTGGCCACCAACAATCCTGCTAGA
GCCGTGTGGGAAGAGACACGGGACAGATTCCATCTGCTGGGCGACCCTCACACCAAGAACTGTACCCTGA
GCATCCGGGACGCCAGAAGATCTGACGCCGGCAGATACTTCTTCCGGATGGAAAAGGGCAGCATCAAGTG
GAACTACAAGCACCACCGGCTGAGCGTGAACGTGACAGCCCTGACACACAGACCCAACATTCTGATCCCC
GGCACACTGGAAAGCGGCTGCCCTCAGAATCTGACCTGTTCTGTGCCTTGGGCCTGTGAACAGGGCACCC
CTCCTATGATCAGCTGGATCGGCACATCCGTGTCTCCACTGGACCCTAGCACCACCAGATCTAGCGTGCT
GACACTGATCCCTCAGCCTCAGGATCACGGCACCAGCCTGACCTGTCAAGTGACATTTCCTGGCGCCTCC
GTGACCACAAACAAGACCGTGCACCTGAACGTGTCCTATCCTCCACAGAACCTGACCATGACCGTGTTCC
AAGGCGACGGCACAGTGTCTACAGTGCTCGGCAATGGCAGCAGCCTGTCTCTGCCTGAAGGACAGTCTCT
GAGACTCGTGTGTGCCGTGGACGCCGTGGATTCTAATCCTCCTGCCAGACTGAGCCTGAGCTGGCGAGGA
CTGACACTGTGTCCTAGCCAGCCTTCTAACCCTGGCGTTCTGGAACTGCCTTGGGTCCACCTGAGAGATG
CCGCCGAGTTTACCTGCAGAGCCCAGAATCCTCTGGGCAGCCAGCAAGTGTACCTGAATGTGTCTCTGCA
GTCCAAGGCCACCTCTGGCGTTACACAAGGTGGCGCGCCGGGCGGCGACAAGACCCACACCTGCCCCCCC
TGCCCAGCTCCAGAACTGCTGGGAGGGCCTTCCGTGTTCCTGTTCCCCCCCAAGCCCAAGGACACCCTGA
TGATCAGCAGGACCCCCGAGGTGACCTGCGTGGTGGTGGCCGTGTCCCACGAGGACCCAGAGGTGAAGTT
CAACTGGTACGTGGACGGCGTGGAGGTGCACAACGCCAAGACCAAGCCCAGAGAGGAGCAGTACAACAGC
ACCTACAGGGTGGTGTCCGTGCTGACCGTGCTGCACCAGGACTGGCTGAACGGCAAAGAATACAAGTGCA
AAGTCTCCAACAAGGCCCTGGCTGCCCCAATCGAAAAGACAATCAGCAAGGCCAAGGGCCAGCCACGGGA
GCCCCAGGTGTACACCCTGCCCCCCAGCCGGGAGGAGATGACCAAGAACCAGGTGTCCCTGACCTGTCTG
GTGAAGGGCTTCTACCCCAGCGATATCGCCGTGGAGTGGGAGAGCAACGGCCAGCCCGAGAACAACTACA
AGACCACCCCCCCAGTGCTGGACAGCGACGGCAGCTTCTTCCTGTACAGCAAGCTGACCGTGGACAAGTC
CAGGTGGCAGCAGGGCAACGTGTTCAGCTGCAGCGTGATGCACGAGGCCCTGCACAACCACTACACCCAG
AAGTCCCTGAGCCTGAGCCCCGGCGGCAGCGGTCTTAATGATATTTTCGAGGCTCAGAAGATTGAGTGGC
ATGAACACCACCACCATCACCACTAAGGCCGGCCTGTAGTCACTGGCACAACGCGTTACCCGGTAAGCCA
ATCGGGTATACACGGTCGTCATACTGCAGACAGGGTTCTTCTACTTTGCAAGATAGTCTTGAGTAGTAAA
ATAAATAGATAGAGAAAATCAGCCTCGACTGTGCCTTCTAGTTGCCAGCCATCTGTTGTTTGCCCCTCCC
CCGTGCCTTCCTTGACCCTGGAAGGTGCCACTCCCACTGTCCTTTCCTAATAAAATGAGGAAATTGCATC
ACAACACTCAACCCTATCTCGGTCTATTCTTTTGATTTATAAGGGATTTTGCCGATTTCGGCCTATTGGT
TAAAAAATGAGCTGATTTAACAAAAATTTAACGCGAATTAATTCTGTGGAATGTGTGTCAGTTAGGGTGT
GGAAAGTCCCCAGGCTCCCCAGCAGGCAGAAGTATGCAAAGCATGCATCTCAATTAGTCAGCAACCAGGT
GTGGAAAGTCCCCAGGCTCCCCAGCAGGCAGAAGTATGCAAAGCATGCATCTCAATTAGTCAGCAACCAT
AGTCCCGCCCCTAACTCCGCCCATCCCGCCCCTAACTCCGCCCAGTTCCGCCCATTCTCCGCCCCATGGC
TGACTAATTTTTTTTATTTATGCAGAGGCCGAGGCCGCCTCTGCCTCTGAGCTATTCCAGAAGTAGTGAG
GAGGCTTTTTTGGAGGCCTAGGCTTTTGCAAAAAGCTCCCGGGAGCTTGTATATCCATTTTCGGATCTGA
TCAGCACGTGTTGACAATTAATCATCGGCATAGTATATCGGCATAGTATAATACGACAAGGTGAGGAACT
AAACCATGACCGAGTACAAGCCCACGGTGCGCCTCGCCACCCGCGACGACGTCCCCAGGGCCGTACGCAC
CCTCGCCGCCGCGTTCGCCGACTACCCCGCCACGCGCCACACCGTCGATCCGGACCGCCACATCGAGCGG
GTCACCGAGCTGCAAGAACTCTTCCTCACGCGCGTCGGGCTCGACATCGGCAAGGTGTGGGTCGCGGACG
ACGGCGCCGCGGTGGCGGTCTGGACCACGCCGGAGAGCGTCGAAGCGGGGGCGGTGTTCGCCGAGATCGG
CCCGCGCATGGCCGAGTTGAGCGGTTCCCGGCTGGCCGCGCAGCAACAGATGGAAGGCCTCCTGGCGCCG
CACCGGCCCAAGGAGCCCGCGTGGTTCCTGGCCACCGTCGGCGTCTCGCCCGACCACCAGGGCAAGGGTC
TGGGCAGCGCCGTCGTGCTCCCCGGAGTGGAGGCGGCCGAGCGCGCCGGGGTGCCCGCCTTCCTGGAGAC
ATCCGCGCCCCGCAACCTCCCCTTCTACGAGCGGCTCGGCTTCACCGTCACCGCCGACGTCGAGGTGCCC
GAAGGACCGCGCACCTGGTGCATGACCCGCAAGCCCGGTGCCTGACACGTGCTACGAGATTTCGATTCCA
CCGCCGCCTTCTATGAAAGGTTGGGCTTCGGAATCGTTTTCCGGGACGCCGGCTGGATGATCCTCCAGCG
CGGGGATCTCATGCTGGAGTTCTTCGCCCACCCCAACTTGTTTATTGCAGCTTATAATGGTTACAAATAA
AGCAATAGCATCACAAATTTCACAAATAAAGCATTTTTTTCACTGCATTCTAGTTGTGGTTTGTCCAAAC
TCATCAATGTATCTTATCATGTCTGTATACCGTCGACCTCTAGCTAGAGCTTGGCGTAATCATGGTCATT
ACCAATGCTTAATCAGTGAGGCACCTATCTCAGCGATCTGTCTATTTCGTTCATCCATAGTTGCCTGACT
CCCCGTCGTGTAGATAACTACGATACGGGAGGGCTTACCATCTGGCCCCAGCGCTGCGATGATACCGCGA
GAACCACGCTCACCGGCTCCGGATTTATCAGCAATAAACCAGCCAGCCGGAAGGGCCGAGCGCAGAAGTG
GTCCTGCAACTTTATCCGCCTCCATCCAGTCTATTAATTGTTGCCGGGAAGCTAGAGTAAGTAGTTCGCC
AGTTAATAGTTTGCGCAACGTTGTTGCCATCGCTACAGGCATCGTGGTGTCACGCTCGTCGTTTGGTATG
GCTTCATTCAGCTCCGGTTCCCAACGATCAAGGCGAGTTACATGATCCCCCATGTTGTGCAAAAAAGCGG
TTAGCTCCTTCGGTCCTCCGATCGTTGTCAGAAGTAAGTTGGCCGCAGTGTTATCACTCATGGTTATGGC
AGCACTGCATAATTCTCTTACTGTCATGCCATCCGTAAGATGCTTTTCTGTGACTGGTGAGTACTCAACC
AAGTCATTCTGAGAATAGTGTATGCGGCGACCGAGTTGCTCTTGCCCGGCGTCAATACGGGATAATACCG
CGCCACATAGCAGAACTTTAAAAGTGCTCATCATTGGAAAACGTTCTTCGGGGCGAAAACTCTCAAGGAT
CTTACCGCTGTTGAGATCCAGTTCGATGTAACCCACTCGTGCACCCAACTGATCTTCAGCATCTTTTACT
TTCACCAGCGTTTCTGGGTGAGCAAAAACAGGAAGGCAAAATGCCGCAAAAAAGGGAATAAGGGCGACAC
GGAAATGTTGAATACTCATATTCTTCCTT
