>Addgene plasmid #156771 | pD649-HAsp-SIGLEC9-Fc(DAPA)-AviTag-6xHis | depositor partial sequence | sequence record 302652 | insert (extracellular domain)
CAAACAAGCAAGCTGCTGACAATGCAGAGCAGCGTGACAGTGCAAGAGGGCCTGTGTGTGCACGTGCCCT
GTAGCTTTAGCTACCCTAGCCACGGCTGGATCTACCCTGGACCAGTGGTGCACGGCTACTGGTTTAGAGA
GGGCGCCAACACAGATCAGGATGCCCCTGTGGCCACCAACAATCCTGCTAGAGCCGTGTGGGAAGAGACA
CGGGACAGATTCCATCTGCTGGGCGACCCTCACACCAAGAACTGTACCCTGAGCATCCGGGACGCCAGAA
GATCTGACGCCGGCAGATACTTCTTCCGGATGGAAAAGGGCAGCATCAAGTGGAACTACAAGCACCACCG
GCTGAGCGTGAACGTGACAGCCCTGACACACAGACCCAACATTCTGATCCCCGGCACACTGGAAAGCGGC
TGCCCTCAGAATCTGACCTGTTCTGTGCCTTGGGCCTGTGAACAGGGCACCCCTCCTATGATCAGCTGGA
TCGGCACATCCGTGTCTCCACTGGACCCTAGCACCACCAGATCTAGCGTGCTGACACTGATCCCTCAGCC
TCAGGATCACGGCACCAGCCTGACCTGTCAAGTGACATTTCCTGGCGCCTCCGTGACCACAAACAAGACC
GTGCACCTGAACGTGTCCTATCCTCCACAGAACCTGACCATGACCGTGTTCCAAGGCGACGGCACAGTGT
CTACAGTGCTCGGCAATGGCAGCAGCCTGTCTCTGCCTGAAGGACAGTCTCTGAGACTCGTGTGTGCCGT
GGACGCCGTGGATTCTAATCCTCCTGCCAGACTGAGCCTGAGCTGGCGAGGACTGACACTGTGTCCTAGC
CAGCCTTCTAACCCTGGCGTTCTGGAACTGCCTTGGGTCCACCTGAGAGATGCCGCCGAGTTTACCTGCA
GAGCCCAGAATCCTCTGGGCAGCCAGCAAGTGTACCTGAATGTGTCTCTGCAGTCCAAGGCCACCTCTGG
CGTTACACAAGGT
